Addgene plasmid #225663: 10279-M30-663
Purpose: Lentivirus protein expression. Matched control construct for 8522-M31-663 (Addgene # 225661) gives basal expression from mCMVp for gating/thresholding
Depositing lab: Dominic Esposito. Depositing organization: Frederick National Laboratory. Publication: A flexible reporter system for direct observation and isolation of cancer stem cells. Tang B, Raviv A, Esposito D, Flanders KC, Daniel C, Nghiem BT, Garfield S, Lim L, Mannan P, Robles AI, Smith WI Jr, Zimmerberg J, Ravin R, Wakefield LM. Stem Cell Reports. 2015 Jan 13;4(1):155-169. doi: 10.1016/j.stemcr.2014.11.002. Epub 2014 Dec 11. PubMed 25497455.
Backbone
  Vector backbone: pDest-663
  Backbone size w/o insert (bp): 7337
  Vector type: Lentiviral
  Selectable markers: Puromycin
Growth in bacteria
  Bacterial resistance: Ampicillin, 100 μg/mL
  Growth temperature: 30°C
  Growth strain: NEB Stable
  Copy number: Low Copy
Gene/Insert
  Gene/Insert name: dsCherry (alt name: destabilized form of mCherry)
  Species: Synthetic
  Promoter: mCMVp
  Cloning method: Gateway Cloning
Terms and licenses: Academic/Nonprofit Terms; Industry Terms: Not Available to Industry
How to cite: 10279-M30-663 was a gift from Dominic Esposito (Addgene plasmid # 225663 ; http://n2t.net/addgene:225663 ; RRID:Addgene_225663)
