[The description below was written by a language model from this plasmid's Addgene catalogue record and pLannotate feature annotations shown in this document.]
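Description:
10279-M30-663 is a lentiviral expression plasmid built by Gateway recombination into the pDest-663 destination backbone. It serves as a matched negative-control reporter for a companion construct in a system designed to observe and isolate cancer stem cells. In bacteria it is maintained through a ColE1/pUC-type origin and selected with ampicillin via the β-lactamase gene. The catalogue lists it as low copy even though the annotated origin is of the high-copy type. An f1 origin, an SV40 origin, remnants of the lac region and flanking T3 and T7 promoters are also carried over from the parental vector.

The viral portion has a third-generation layout. An RSV promoter drives a truncated HIV-1 5' LTR, followed by the Ψ packaging signal with a partial gag sequence, the Rev response element and the cPPT/CTS. A second truncated LTR and an SV40 polyadenylation signal close the transfer cassette. Between Gateway recombination scars (attB4 and fragments annotated as attL1 and attL2) sits a minimal CMV promoter with no upstream response elements. It drives dsCherry, which is mCherry fused at its C terminus to the mouse ornithine decarboxylase degradation domain also found in destabilized EGFP variants, so the protein turns over quickly and the signal tracks current promoter activity. A WPRE downstream enhances transcript expression. A separate mouse PGK promoter drives puromycin N-acetyltransferase, allowing selection of transduced cells.

Because the minimal promoter alone gives only basal expression, transduced cells provide the background fluorescence level. This is used to set gates and thresholds when analysing cells that carry the corresponding reporter construct.
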