Features (pLannotate 1.2.2; 31 found; start..end, strand, type, name):
     26..130     +  promoter       AmpR promoter: bla
    131..991     +  CDS            AmpR: β-lactamase; bla; confers resistance to ampicillin, carbenicillin, and related antibiotics
   1162..1750    +  rep_origin     ori: high-copy-number ColE1/pMB1/pBR322/pUC origin of replication
   1933..2025    +  CDS            lacI (fragment): lac repressor; lacI; The lac repressor binds to the lac operator to inhibit transcription in E. coli. This inhibition can be relieved by adding lactose or isopropyl-β-D-thiogalactopyranoside (IPTG).
   2038..2059    +  protein_bind   CAP binding site: CAP binding activates transcription in the presence of cAMP. E. coli catabolite activator protein
   2074..2104    +  promoter       lac promoter: promoter for the E. coli lac operon
   2112..2128    +  protein_bind   lac operator: The lac repressor binds to the lac operator to inhibit transcription in E. coli. This inhibition can be relieved by adding lactose or isopropyl-β-D-thiogalactopyranoside (IPTG). lac repressor encoded by lacI
   2173..2191    +  promoter       T3 promoter: promoter for bacteriophage T3 RNA polymerase
   2219..2445    +  promoter       RSV promoter: Rous sarcoma virus enhancer/promoter
   2446..2626    +  LTR            5' LTR (truncated): truncated 5' long terminal repeat (LTR) from HIV-1
   2673..2798    +  misc_feature   HIV-1 Ψ: packaging signal of human immunodeficiency virus type 1
   2782..3145    +  CDS            HIV-1 gag (fragment): gag protein from human immunodeficiency virus 1; gag
   3291..3524    +  misc_feature   RRE: The Rev response element (RRE) of HIV-1 allows for Rev-dependent mRNA export from the nucleus to the cytoplasm.
   3901..4001    +  CDS            Rev (fragment): human immunodeficiency virus 1 (HIV-1) Rev protein; rev; enhances nuclear export of unspliced and incompletely spliced viral mRNAs
   4020..4136    +  misc_feature   cPPT/CTS: central polypurine tract and central termination sequence of HIV-1
   4170..4190    +  protein_bind   attB4: mutant version of attB; core recombination site for the Gateway® BP reaction BP Clonase™
   4193..4229    +  promoter       minimal CMV promoter (fragment): human cytomegalovirus (CMV) immediate early promoter
   4312..4329    +  protein_bind   attL1 (fragment): mutant version of attL; recombination site for the Gateway® LR reaction LR Clonase™
   4338..5045    +  CDS            mCherry: mCherry is a basic (constitutively fluorescent) red fluorescent protein published in 2004, derived from Discosoma sp.. It is reported to be a very rapidly-maturing monomer with low acid sensitivity.
   5024..5170    +  CDS            d1EGFP (fragment): EGFP destabilized by fusion to a mutated version of residues 422-461 of mouse ornithine decarboxylase, giving an in vivo half-life of ~1 hour mammalian codon-optimized
   5176..5193    -  protein_bind   attL2 (fragment): mutant version of attL; recombination site for the Gateway® LR reaction LR Clonase™
   5224..5812    +  misc_feature   WPRE: woodchuck hepatitis virus posttranscriptional regulatory element
   5826..6325    +  promoter       PGK promoter: mouse phosphoglycerate kinase 1 promoter
   6346..6945    +  CDS            PuroR: puromycin N-acetyltransferase; pac from Streptomyces alboniger; confers resistance to puromycin
   7013..7150    +  CDS            nef (fragment): NEF_HV1LA - Experimental evidence at protein level: Swiss-Prot protein existence level 1. Extracellular Nef protein targets CD4(+) T-lymphocytes for apoptosis by interacting with CXCR4 surface receptors. From Human immunodeficiency virus type 1 group M subtype B (isolate Lai) (HIV-1).
   7136..7316    +  LTR            5' LTR (truncated): truncated 5' long terminal repeat (LTR) from HIV-1
   7388..7509    +  polyA_signal   SV40 poly(A) signal: SV40 polyadenylation signal
   7549..7684    +  rep_origin     SV40 ori: SV40 origin of replication
   7705..7723    -  promoter       T7 promoter: promoter for bacteriophage T7 RNA polymerase
   7731..7886    +  CDS            lacZα (fragment): LacZα fragment of β-galactosidase; lacZ fragment
   7891..8319    +  rep_origin     f1 ori (sequence partly withheld): f1 bacteriophage origin of replication; arrow indicates direction of (+) strand synthesis
>Addgene plasmid #225663 | 10279-M30-663 | addgene full sequence | sequence record 452340 | Addgene NGS Result
AGGTGGCACTTTTCGGGGAAATGTGCGCGGAACCCCTATTTGTTTATTTTTCTAAATACATTCAAATATG
TATCCGCTCATGAGACAATAACCCTGATAAATGCTTCAATAATATTGAAAAAGGAAGAGTATGAGTATTC
AACATTTCCGTGTCGCCCTTATTCCCTTTTTTGCGGCATTTTGCCTTCCTGTTTTTGCTCACCCAGAAAC
GCTGGTGAAAGTAAAAGATGCTGAAGATCAGTTGGGTGCACGAGTGGGTTACATCGAACTGGATCTCAAC
AGCGGTAAGATCCTTGAGAGTTTTCGCCCCGAAGAACGTTTTCCAATGATGAGCACTTTTAAAGTTCTGC
TATGTGGCGCGGTATTATCCCGTATTGACGCCGGGCAAGAGCAACTCGGTCGCCGCATACACTATTCTCA
GAATGACTTGGTTGAGTACTCACCAGTCACAGAAAAGCATCTTACGGATGGCATGACAGTAAGAGAATTA
TGCAGTGCTGCCATAACCATGAGTGATAACACTGCGGCCAACTTACTTCTGACAACGATCGGAGGACCGA
AGGAGCTAACCGCTTTTTTGCACAACATGGGGGATCATGTAACTCGCCTTGATCGTTGGGAACCGGAGCT
GAATGAAGCCATACCAAACGACGAGCGTGACACCACGATGCCTGTAGCAATGGCAACAACGTTGCGCAAA
CTATTAACTGGCGAACTACTTACTCTAGCTTCCCGGCAACAATTAATAGACTGGATGGAGGCGGATAAAG
TTGCAGGACCACTTCTGCGCTCGGCCCTTCCGGCTGGCTGGTTTATTGCTGATAAATCTGGAGCCGGTGA
GCGTGGGTCTCGCGGTATCATTGCAGCACTGGGGCCAGATGGTAAGCCCTCCCGTATCGTAGTTATCTAC
ACGACGGGGAGTCAGGCAACTATGGATGAACGAAATAGACAGATCGCTGAGATAGGTGCCTCACTGATTA
AGCATTGGTAACTGTCAGACCAAGTTTACTCATATATACTTTAGATTGATTTAAAACTTCATTTTTAATT
TAAAAGGATCTAGGTGAAGATCCTTTTTGATAATCTCATGACCAAAATCCCTTAACGTGAGTTTTCGTTC
CACTGAGCGTCAGACCCCGTAGAAAAGATCAAAGGATCTTCTTGAGATCCTTTTTTTCTGCGCGTAATCT
GCTGCTTGCAAACAAAAAAACCACCGCTACCAGCGGTGGTTTGTTTGCCGGATCAAGAGCTACCAACTCT
TTTTCCGAAGGTAACTGGCTTCAGCAGAGCGCAGATACCAAATACTGTTCTTCTAGTGTAGCCGTAGTTA
GGCCACCACTTCAAGAACTCTGTAGCACCGCCTACATACCTCGCTCTGCTAATCCTGTTACCAGTGGCTG
CTGCCAGTGGCGATAAGTCGTGTCTTACCGGGTTGGACTCAAGACGATAGTTACCGGATAAGGCGCAGCG
GTCGGGCTGAACGGGGGGTTCGTGCACACAGCCCAGCTTGGAGCGAACGACCTACACCGAACTGAGATAC
CTACAGCGTGAGCTATGAGAAAGCGCCACGCTTCCCGAAGGGAGAAAGGCGGACAGGTATCCGGTAAGCG
GCAGGGTCGGAACAGGAGAGCGCACGAGGGAGCTTCCAGGGGGAAACGCCTGGTATCTTTATAGTCCTGT
CGGGTTTCGCCACCTCTGACTTGAGCGTCGATTTTTGTGATGCTCGTCAGGGGGGCGGAGCCTATGGAAA
AACGCCAGCAACGCGGCCTTTTTACGGTTCCTGGCCTTTTGCTGGCCTTTTGCTCACATGTTCTTTCCTG
CGTTATCCCCTGATTCTGTGGATAACCGTATTACCGCCTTTGAGTGAGCTGATACCGCTCGCCGCAGCCG
AACGACCGAGCGCAGCGAGTCAGTGAGCGAGGAAGCGGAAGAGCGCCCAATACGCAAACCGCCTCTCCCC
GCGCGTTGGCCGATTCATTAATGCAGCTGGCACGACAGGTTTCCCGACTGGAAAGCGGGCAGTGAGCGCA
ACGCAATTAATGTGAGTTAGCTCACTCATTAGGCACCCCAGGCTTTACACTTTATGCTTCCGGCTCGTAT
GTTGTGTGGAATTGTGAGCGGATAACAATTTCACACAGGAAACAGCTATGACCATGATTACGCCAAGCGC
GCAATTAACCCTCACTAAAGGGAACAAAAGCTGGAGCTGCAAGCTTAATGTAGTCTTATGCAATACTCTT
GTAGTCTTGCAACATGGTAACGATGAGTTAGCAACATGCCTTACAAGGAGAGAAAAAGCACCGTGCATGC
CGATTGGTGGAAGTAAGGTGGTACGATCGTGCCTTATTAGGAAGGCAACAGACGGGTCTGACATGGATTG
GACGAACCACTGAATTGCCGCATTGCAGAGATATTGTATTTAAGTGCCTAGCTCGATACATAAACGGGTC
TCTCTGGTTAGACCAGATCTGAGCCTGGGAGCTCTCTGGCTAACTAGGGAACCCACTGCTTAAGCCTCAA
TAAAGCTTGCCTTGAGTGCTTCAAGTAGTGTGTGCCCGTCTGTTGTGTGACTCTGGTAACTAGAGATCCC
TCAGACCCTTTTAGTCAGTGTGGAAAATCTCTAGCAGTGGCGCCCGAACAGGGACTTGAAAGCGAAAGGG
AAACCAGAGGAGCTCTCTCGACGCAGGACTCGGCTTGCTGAAGCGCGCACGGCAAGAGGCGAGGGGCGGC
GACTGGTGAGTACGCCAAAAATTTTGACTAGCGGAGGCTAGAAGGAGAGAGATGGGTGCGAGAGCGTCAG
TATTAAGCGGGGGAGAATTAGATCGCGATGGGAAAAAATTCGGTTAAGGCCAGGGGGAAAGAAAAAATAT
AAATTAAAACATATAGTATGGGCAAGCAGGGAGCTAGAACGATTCGCAGTTAATCCTGGCCTGTTAGAAA
CATCAGAAGGCTGTAGACAAATACTGGGACAGCTACAACCATCCCTTCAGACAGGATCAGAAGAACTTAG
ATCATTATATAATACAGTAGCAACCCTCTATTGTGTGCATCAAAGGATAGAGATAAAAGACACCAAGGAA
GCTTTAGACAAGATAGAGGAAGAGCAAAACAAAAGTAAGACCACCGCACAGCAAGCGGCCGCTGATCTTC
AGACCTGGAGGAGGAGATATGAGGGACAATTGGAGAAGTGAATTATATAAATATAAAGTAGTAAAAATTG
AACCATTAGGAGTAGCACCCACCAAGGCAAAGAGAAGAGTGGTGCAGAGAGAAAAAAGAGCAGTGGGAAT
AGGAGCTTTGTTCCTTGGGTTCTTGGGAGCAGCAGGAAGCACTATGGGCGCAGCGTCAATGACGCTGACG
GTACAGGCCAGACAATTATTGTCTGGTATAGTGCAGCAGCAGAACAATTTGCTGAGGGCTATTGAGGCGC
AACAGCATCTGTTGCAACTCACAGTCTGGGGCATCAAGCAGCTCCAGGCAAGAATCCTGGCTGTGGAAAG
ATACCTAAAGGATCAACAGCTCCTGGGGATTTGGGGTTGCTCTGGAAAACTCATTTGCACCACTGCTGTG
CCTTGGAATGCTAGTTGGAGTAATAAATCTCTGGAACAGATTTGGAATCACACGACCTGGATGGAGTGGG
ACAGAGAAATTAACAATTACACAAGCTTAATACACTCCTTAATTGAAGAATCGCAAAACCAGCAAGAAAA
GAATGAACAAGAATTATTGGAATTAGATAAATGGGCAAGTTTGTGGAATTGGTTTAACATAACAAATTGG
CTGTGGTATATAAAATTATTCATAATGATAGTAGGAGGCTTGGTAGGTTTAAGAATAGTTTTTGCTGTAC
TTTCTATAGTGAATAGAGTTAGGCAGGGATATTCACCATTATCGTTTCAGACCCACCTCCCAACCCCGAG
GGGACCCGACAGGCCCGAAGGAATAGAAGAAGAAGGTGGAGAGAGAGACAGAGACAGATCCATTCGATTA
GTGAACGGATCTCGACGGTATCGGTTAACTTTTAAAAGAAAAGGGGGGATTGGGGGGTACAGTGCAGGGG
AAAGAATAGTAGACATAATAGCAACAGACATACAAACTAAAGAATTACAAAAACAAATTACAAAATTCAA
AATTTTATCGTCCAGTGTGGTGGAATTCTGCAGATATCACAACTTTGTATAGAAAAGTTGGCTAGGCGTG
TACGGTGGGAGGCCTATATAAGCAGAGCTCGTTTAGTGAACCGTCAGATCGCCTGGAGACGCCATCCACG
CTGTTTTGACCTCCATAGAAGACACCGGGACCGATCCAGCACAACTTTGTACAAAAAAGTTGGCACCATG
GTGAGCAAGGGCGAGGAGGATAACATGGCCATCATCAAGGAGTTCATGCGCTTCAAGGTGCACATGGAGG
GCTCCGTGAACGGCCACGAGTTCGAGATCGAGGGCGAGGGCGAGGGCCGCCCCTACGAGGGCACCCAGAC
CGCCAAGCTGAAGGTGACCAAGGGTGGCCCCCTGCCCTTCGCCTGGGACATCCTGTCCCCTCAGTTCATG
TACGGCTCCAAGGCCTACGTGAAGCACCCCGCCGACATCCCCGACTACTTGAAGCTGTCCTTCCCCGAGG
GCTTCAAGTGGGAGCGCGTGATGAACTTCGAGGACGGCGGCGTGGTGACCGTGACCCAGGACTCCTCCCT
GCAGGACGGCGAGTTCATCTACAAGGTGAAGCTGCGCGGCACCAACTTCCCCTCCGACGGCCCCGTAATG
CAGAAGAAGACCATGGGCTGGGAGGCCTCCTCCGAGCGGATGTACCCCGAGGACGGCGCCCTGAAGGGCG
AGATCAAGCAGAGGCTGAAGCTGAAGGACGGCGGCCACTACGACGCTGAGGTCAAGACCACCTACAAGGC
CAAGAAGCCCGTGCAGCTGCCCGGCGCCTACAACGTCAACATCAAGTTGGACATCACCTCCCACAACGAG
GACTACACCATCGTGGAACAGTACGAACGCGCCGAGGGCCGCCACTCCACCGGCGGCATGGACGAGCTGT
ACAAGCTTAGCCATGGCTTCCCGCCGGCGGTGGCGGCGCAGGATGATGGCACGCTGCCCATGTCTTGTGC
CCAGGAGAGCGGGATGGACCGTCACCCTGCAGCCTGTGCTTCTGCTAGGATCAATGTGTAATCAACTTTC
TTGTACAAAGTTGTGATATCCAGCACAGTGGCGGCCGCTCGACAATCAACCTCTGGATTACAAAATTTGT
GAAAGATTGACTGGTATTCTTAACTATGTTGCTCCTTTTACGCTATGTGGATACGCTGCTTTAATGCCTT
TGTATCATGCTATTGCTTCCCGTATGGCTTTCATTTTCTCCTCCTTGTATAAATCCTGGTTGCTGTCTCT
TTATGAGGAGTTGTGGCCCGTTGTCAGGCAACGTGGCGTGGTGTGCACTGTGTTTGCTGACGCAACCCCC
ACTGGTTGGGGCATTGCCACCACCTGTCAGCTCCTTTCCGGGACTTTCGCTTTCCCCCTCCCTATTGCCA
CGGCGGAACTCATCGCCGCCTGCCTTGCCCGCTGCTGGACAGGGGCTCGGCTGTTGGGCACTGACAATTC
CGTGGTGTTGTCGGGGAAGCTGACGTCCTTTCCATGGCTGCTCGCCTGTGTTGCCACCTGGATTCTGCGC
GGGACGTCCTTCTGCTACGTCCCTTCGGCCCTCAATCCAGCGGACCTTCCTTCCCGCGGCCTGCTGCCGG
CTCTGCGGCCTCTTCCGCGTCTTCGCCTTCGCCCTCAGACGAGTCGGATCTCCCTTTGGGCCGCCTCCCC
GCCTGGAATTCTACCGGGTAGGGGAGGCGCTTTTCCCAAGGCAGTCTGGAGCATGCGCTTTAGCAGCCCC
GCTGGGCACTTGGCGCTACACAAGTGGCCTCTGGCCTCGCACACATTCCACATCCACCGGTAGGCGCCAA
CCGGCTCCGTTCTTTGGTGGCCCCTTCGCGCCACCTTCTACTCCTCCCCTAGTCAGGAAGTTCCCCCCCG
CCCCGCAGCTCGCGTCGTGCAGGACGTGACAAATGGAAGTAGCACGTCTCACTAGTCTCGTGCAGATGGA
CAGCACCGCTGAGCAATGGAAGCGGGTAGGCCTTTGGGGCAGCGGCCAATAGCAGCTTTGCTCCTTCGCT
TTCTGGGCTCAGAGGCTGGGAAGGGGTGGGTCCGGGGGCGGGCTCAGGGGCGGGCTCAGGGGCGGGGCGG
GCGCCCGAAGGTCCTCCGGAGGCCCGGCATTCTGCACGCTTCAAAAGCGCACGTCTGCCGCGCTGTTCTC
CTCTTCCTCATCTCCGGGCCTTTCGACCTGCAGCCCAAGCTTACCATGACCGAGTACAAGCCCACGGTGC
GCCTCGCCACCCGCGACGACGTCCCCAGGGCCGTACGCACCCTCGCCGCCGCGTTCGCCGACTACCCCGC
CACGCGCCACACCGTCGATCCGGACCGCCACATCGAGCGGGTCACCGAGCTGCAAGAACTCTTCCTCACG
CGCGTCGGGCTCGACATCGGCAAGGTGTGGGTCGCGGACGACGGCGCCGCGGTGGCGGTCTGGACCACGC
CGGAGAGCGTCGAAGCGGGGGCGGTGTTCGCCGAGATCGGCCCGCGCATGGCCGAGTTGAGCGGTTCCCG
GCTGGCCGCGCAGCAACAGATGGAAGGCCTCCTGGCGCCGCACCGGCCCAAGGAGCCCGCGTGGTTCCTG
GCCACCGTCGGCGTCTCGCCCGACCACCAGGGCAAGGGTCTGGGCAGCGCCGTCGTGCTCCCCGGAGTGG
AGGCGGCCGAGCGCGCCGGGGTGCCCGCCTTCCTGGAGACCTCCGCGCCCCGCAACCTCCCCTTCTACGA
GCGGCTCGGCTTCACCGTCACCGCCGACGTCGAGGTGCCCGAAGGACCGCGCACCTGGTGCATGACCCGC
AAGCCCGGTGCCTGACGCCCGCCCCACGACCCGCAGCGCCCGACCGAAAGGAGCGCACGACCCCATGCAT
CTCGAGGGCCCGGTACCTTTAAGACCAATGACTTACAAGGCAGCTGTAGATCTTAGCCACTTTTTAAAAG
AAAAGGGGGGACTGGAAGGGCTAGCTCACTCCCAACGAAGACAAGATCTGCTTTTTGCTTGTACTGGGTC
TCTCTGGTTAGACCAGATCTGAGCCTGGGAGCTCTCTGGCTAACTAGGGAACCCACTGCTTAAGCCTCAA
TAAAGCTTGCCTTGAGTGCTTCAAGTAGTGTGTGCCCGTCTGTTGTGTGACTCTGGTAACTAGAGATCCC
TCAGACCCTTTTAGTCAGTGTGGAAAATCTCTAGCAGTAGTAGTTCATGTCATCTTATTATTCAGTATTT
ATAACTTGCAAAGAAATGAATATCAGAGAGTGAGAGGAACTTGTTTATTGCAGCTTATAATGGTTACAAA
TAAAGCAATAGCATCACAAATTTCACAAATAAAGCATTTTTTTCACTGCATTCTAGTTGTGGTTTGTCCA
AACTCATCAATGTATCTTATCATGTCTGGCTCTAGCTATCCCGCCCCTAACTCCGCCCATCCCGCCCCTA
ACTCCGCCCAGTTCCGCCCATTCTCCGCCCCATGGCTGACTAATTTTTTTTATTTATGCAGAGGCCGAGG
CCGCCTCGGCCTCTGAGCTATTCCAGAAGTAGTGAGGAGGCTTTTTTGGAGGCCTAGGGACGTACCCAAT
TCGCCCTATAGTGAGTCGTATTACGCGCGCTCACTGGCCGTCGTTTTACAACGTCGTGACTGGGAAAACC
CTGGCGTTACCCAACTTAATCGCCTTGCAGCACATCCCCCTTTCGCCAGCTGGCGTAATAGCGAAGAGGC
CCGCACCGATCGCCCTTCCCAACAGTTGCGCAGCCTGAATGGCGAATGGG
[124 nt withheld, positions 7891-8014]
C
[91 nt withheld, positions 8016-8106]
A
[49 nt withheld, positions 8108-8156]
CCTTTGACGTTGGAGTCCACGTTCTTT
[37 nt withheld, positions 8184-8220]
ACCCTATCTCGGTCTATTCTTTTGATTTATAAGGGATTTTGCCGATTTCGGCCTATTGGTTAAAAAATGA
GCTGATTTAACAAAAATTTAACGCGAATTTTAACAAAATATTAACGCTTACAATTT
